>Addgene plasmid #55376 | mCerulean-H3-23 | depositor partial sequence | sequence record 85780 | insert sequence
GACGTCAGATCCGCTAGCCGCCACC
[408 nt withheld, positions 26-433]
GATCTCGAGCTCAAGCTTCGAATTCTGCAGTCGACGGTACCGCGGGCCCGGGATCCACCGGTCGCCACCA
TGGTGAGCAAGGGCGAGGAGCTGTTCACCGGGGTGGTGCCCATCCTGGTCGAGCTGGACGGCGACGTAAA
CGGCCACAAGTTCAGCGTGTCCGGCGAGGGCGAGGGCGATGCCACCTACGGCAAGCTGACCCTGAAGTTC
ATCTGCACCACCGGCAAGCTGCCCGTGCCCTGGCCCACCCTCGTGACCACCCTGACCTGGGGCGTGCAGT
GCTTCGCCCGCTACCCCGACCACATGAAGCAGCACGACTTCTTCAAGTCCGCCATGCCCGAAGGCTACGT
CCAGGAGCGCACCATCTTCTTCAAGGACGACGGCAACTACAAGACCCGCGCCGAGGTGAAGTTCGAGGGC
GACACCCTGGTGAACCGCATCGAGCTGAAGGGCATCGACTTCAAGGAGGACGGCAACATCCTGGGGCACA
AGCTGGAGTACAACGCCATCAGCGACAACGTCTATATCACCGCCGACAAGCAGAAGAACGGCATCAAGGC
CAACTTCAAGATCCGCCACAACATCGAGGACGGCAGCGTGCAGCTCGCCGACCACTACCAGCAGAACACC
CCCATCGGCGACGGCCCCGTGCTGCTGCCCGACAACCACTACCTGAGCACCCAGTCCAAGCTGAGCAAAG
ACCCCAACGAGAAGCGCGATCACATGGTCCTGCTGGAGTTCGTGACCGCCGCCGGGATCACTCTCGGCAT
GGACGAGCTGTACAAGTAAAGCGGCCGCGACTCTAGATCATAATCAGCCATACCACATTGAGA
