>Addgene plasmid #55376 | mCerulean-H3-23 | addgene partial sequence | sequence record 108885 | EGFP-N 5'-CGTCGCCGTCCAGCTCGACCAG-3'
CCCTTGCTCACCATGGTGGCGACCGGTGGATCCCGGGCCCGCGGTACCGTCGACTGCAGAATTCGAAGCT
TGAGCTCGAGATC
[408 nt withheld, positions 84-491]
GGTGGCGGCTAGCGGATCTGACGGTTCACTAAACCAGCTCTGCTTATATAGACCTCCCACCGTACACGCC
TACCGCCCATTTGCGTCAATGGGGCGGAGTTGTTACGACATTTTGGAAAGTCCCGTTGATTTTGGTGCCA
AAACAAACTCCCATTGACGTCAATGGGGTGGAGACTTGGAAATCCCCGTGAGTCAAACCGCTATCCACGC
CCATTGATGTACTGCCAAAACCGCATCACCATGG
