[The description below was written by a language model from this plasmid's Addgene catalogue record.]
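Description:
mCerulean-H3-23 is a mammalian expression plasmid that produces human histone H3 (the H3C2/HIST1H3B gene product) fused to the cyan fluorescent protein mCerulean. The insert sits in an mCerulean backbone of about 4.75 kb, with the fluorescent protein recorded as a C-terminal tag carried on the backbone, so H3 is placed upstream and reads through into mCerulean. Expression is driven by the CMV promoter, a strong constitutive promoter in most mammalian cell lines. The listed 3′ sequencing primer implies that an SV40 polyadenylation signal lies downstream of the fusion. The "23" in the name is not explained in the record (it may refer to a linker length), and the cloning method is listed as unknown.

The plasmid is maintained in E. coli as a high-copy construct under kanamycin selection. It also carries a neomycin resistance marker, which allows G418 selection of stably transfected mammalian cells. No feature table is provided, so the origin of replication and the exact arrangement of the resistance cassette are not stated.

The construct serves as a localization marker for the nucleus and chromatin. Because histone H3 is a core nucleosome component, the fusion is incorporated into chromatin and labels nuclei and chromosomes with cyan fluorescence, with excitation at about 433 nm and emission at about 475 nm. Such fusions are typically used for live-cell imaging of nuclear morphology and chromosome behaviour. The cyan channel also allows them to be combined with other spectrally distinct fluorescent protein markers in multicolour experiments.
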