Addgene plasmid #55376: mCerulean-H3-23
Purpose: Localization: Nucleus/Histones, Excitation: 433, Emission: 475
Depositing lab: Michael Davidson. Depositing organization: Florida State University, Tallahassee.
Backbone
  Vector backbone: mCerulean
  Backbone size w/o insert (bp): 4750
  Vector type: Mammalian Expression
  Selectable markers: Neomycin (select with G418)
Growth in bacteria
  Bacterial resistance: Kanamycin, 50 μg/mL
  Growth temperature: 37°C
  Growth strain: DH5alpha
  Copy number: High Copy
Gene/Insert
  Gene/Insert name: H3 (alt names: Human Histone H3; NM_003537.3)
  Species: H. sapiens (human)
  Entrez Gene: H3C2 (a.k.a. H3/l, H3C1, H3C10, H3C11, H3C12, H3C3, H3C4, H3C6, H3C7, H3C8, H3FL, HIST1H3B)
  Promoter: CMV
  Tag / fusion protein: mCerulean (C terminal on backbone)
  Cloning method: Unknown
  Sequencing primers: 5′ CMV-F; 3′ SV40pA-R
Terms and licenses: Academic/Nonprofit Terms; Industry Terms: Not Available to Industry
Depositor comments: H. sapiens (human) Histone H3. Excitation = 433; Emission = 475
How to cite: mCerulean-H3-23 was a gift from Michael Davidson (Addgene plasmid # 55376 ; http://n2t.net/addgene:55376 ; RRID:Addgene_55376)
